Addgene plasmid #183094: pMVS-V1
Purpose: Basic conjugative shuttle vector for Escherichia coli and Methanothermobacter thermautotrophicus
Depositing lab: Lars Angenent & Bastian Molitor. Depositing organization: Eberhard Karls Universitaet Tuebingen. Publication: A Shuttle-Vector System Allows Heterologous Gene Expression in the Thermophilic Methanogen Methanothermobacter thermautotrophicus DeltaH. Fink C, Beblawy S, Enkerlin AM, Muhling L, Angenent LT, Molitor B. mBio. 2021 Dec 21;12(6):e0276621. doi: 10.1128/mBio.02766-21. Epub 2021 Nov 23. PubMed 34809461.
Backbone
  Vector backbone: pMTL80150
  Backbone manufacturer: https://plasmidvectors.com (Nigel Minton lab)
  Backbone size w/o insert (bp): 2360
  Total vector size (bp): 8035
  Vector type: bacterial propagation and conjugative
Growth in bacteria
  Bacterial resistance: Chloramphenicol, 25 μg/mL
  Growth temperature: 37°C
  Growth strain: NEB Stable
  Copy number: High Copy
Gene/Insert 1
  Gene/Insert name: pME2001 (alt name: pMTBMA4)
  Species: Methanothermobacter marburgensis
  Insert size (bp): 4434
  GenBank ID: CP001711.1
Gene/Insert 2
  Gene/Insert name: thermostable neomycin phosphotransferase gene (alt name: NeoR)
  Insert size (bp): 1241
Terms and licenses: Academic/Nonprofit Terms; Industry Terms: Not Available to Industry
Depositor comments: pMTL83151: Heap JT, Pennington OJ, Cartman ST, Minton NP. 2009. A modular system for Clostridium shuttle plasmids. J Microbiol Methods 78:79–85. https:// doi.org/10.1016/j.mimet.2009.05.004. thermostable NeoR: pMU131 (Addgene #66811)
How to cite: pMVS-V1 was a gift from Lars Angenent & Bastian Molitor (Addgene plasmid # 183094 ; http://n2t.net/addgene:183094 ; RRID:Addgene_183094)
