[The description below was written by a language model from this plasmid's Addgene catalogue record and pLannotate feature annotations shown in this document.]
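Description:
pMVS-V1 is a basic conjugative shuttle vector built to move DNA between Escherichia coli and the thermophilic methanogenic archaeon Methanothermobacter thermautotrophicus. It is based on the modular pMTL80150 backbone, which supplies the E. coli functions. These are a high-copy ColE1/pUC-type origin of replication, the catP chloramphenicol acetyltransferase gene from Clostridium perfringens for chloramphenicol selection, and an IncP transfer region. The transfer region consists of oriT, traJ and a fragment of traI. It lets the plasmid be mobilised by conjugation from an E. coli donor carrying the remaining transfer functions.

The archaeal side of the vector comes from two inserts. The first is the cryptic plasmid pME2001 (also called pMTBMA4) from Methanothermobacter marburgensis, about 4.4 kb. It is annotated with three predicted open reading frames of uncharacterised function and presumably serves as the replicon in the methanogen. The second is a cassette of roughly 1.2 kb carrying a thermostable neomycin phosphotransferase gene. The feature table identifies it as an aminoglycoside phosphotransferase (KanR type), and it acts as the selectable marker at the high growth temperature of the archaeal host. The record does not state which promoter drives this marker. The short hits to a baculovirus poly(A) signal and to dmpM are probably incidental annotation matches rather than functional parts.

The catalogue gives a total size of 8,035 bp, whereas the sequenced record is 8,230 nt, a small discrepancy the record does not explain. As the basic member of its shuttle-vector system, pMVS-V1 serves as a starting scaffold for introducing and expressing heterologous genes in M. thermautotrophicus.
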