Features (pLannotate 1.2.2; 11 found; start..end, strand, type, name):
   1101..3512    +  CDS            Y2001_METTM: Protein predicted: Swiss-Prot protein existence level 4. From Methanothermobacter marburgensis (strain ATCC BAA-927 / DSM 2133 / JCM 14651 / NBRC 100331 / OCM 82 / Marburg) (Methanobacterium thermoautotrophicum).
   3522..3920    +  CDS            Y2002_METTM: Protein predicted: Swiss-Prot protein existence level 4. From Methanothermobacter marburgensis (strain ATCC BAA-927 / DSM 2133 / JCM 14651 / NBRC 100331 / OCM 82 / Marburg) (Methanobacterium thermoautotrophicum).
   3935..4387    +  CDS            Y2003_METTM: Protein predicted: Swiss-Prot protein existence level 4. From Methanothermobacter marburgensis (strain ATCC BAA-927 / DSM 2133 / JCM 14651 / NBRC 100331 / OCM 82 / Marburg) (Methanobacterium thermoautotrophicum).
   4501..4517    -  polyA_signal   OpIE-2 poly(A) signal (fragment): immediate-early gene 2 from the Orgyia pseudotsugata multicapsid nucleopolyhedrovirus; baculovirus polyadenylation signal
   4545..4637    -  CDS            traI (fragment): TRAI6_ECOLX - Experimental evidence at protein level: Swiss-Prot protein existence level 1. The initiation process of transfer DNA synthesis requires the interaction of at least three plasmid-specific components (TraH, I, and J) at the transfer origin resulting in the assembly of a specialised nucleoprotein complex - the relaxosome. Site- and strand-specific cleavage at the transfer origin is dependent on TraI and TraJ. From Escherichia coli.
   4675..5046    -  CDS            traJ: oriT-recognizing protein; traJ
   5079..5188    -  oriT           oriT: incP origin of transfer
   5509..6097    -  rep_origin     ori: high-copy-number ColE1/pMB1/pBR322/pUC origin of replication
   6277..6897    -  CDS            catP: CAT2_CLOPF - Protein inferred from homology: Swiss-Prot protein existence level 3. This enzyme is an effector of chloramphenicol resistance in bacteria. From Clostridium perfringens.
   7071..7865    +  CDS            KanR: aminoglycoside phosphotransferase; aphA-3; confers resistance to kanamycin
   7915..8046    +  CDS            dmpM (fragment): DMPM_STRAD - Protein inferred from homology: Swiss-Prot protein existence level 3. From Streptomyces alboniger.
>Addgene plasmid #183094 | pMVS-V1 | addgene full sequence | sequence record 362692 | Addgene NGS Result
CGCGCCGCAAAAAAATGCAAATAAAATTTGGGGTGGCAGGGTGGAGTAAAAGTGTAGTGTGATGATAGTG
GATTCCATCTACCTGGGGTGTCATCCCCCACTATGGGGTTGTGTTTTTCTGTGGTTTTGTGTGTGTTTCT
GTGGTTGTAGTGACACTTTACTTCGGTATATCATTATATTACGAAGTCAAATCATGGTACTGTGCCGATG
TTATGGGGTTAATTGTTTATACTGTGACACACCATAGTTATATGATATGATCATAGGAGTGGATTGTATG
GCGATGGAGGATGTTGGCGTGCCATTCAGTAACAGGTTAACCAGGCAGGGGAACATTAAGGTGCCTGCTG
ACTTGAGGGATGCTTTGAAGTTGAAGCCTGGTGACCTCCTGGTGGTGGAGATCAAAAAAGTTGACAGGTC
ATAGTGACACTCTCCCCTATTGGCGAGGCATTTTAACTCTTTTTATGCTTTTACGGTTTTGCAGAAAATC
GCATTCCCTGTAAGATAATATAAGAAAAAATAATATAGTATATTAACTGTTTTCATGGCCCGGGCTAAGT
TTTAATAGCAAGAACAACAAGAAATAGTTATGAAAAAGCGTTGTTGAGTGGGGTGGAAATACCGCACACC
AAAACCCCACCAACACAGTCACCCTGCAGAAAATGTAGGGGTACACACCTTGCAGAATGGTACCCTGCAT
AAGGGTTGTAAAGCCCTGGCTTATTCTATGACTGCCAGGGCATATAAAATCTTCCCTCGATTCTGCACCT
TGATTCTGCAGGGTGACACCAAAAACAAAAGGGGTGATCACCTTGGATAAAAAGGCGATAACAGTCGAGA
TAGGTATAGAGGAATACTTGAAACTGCAGGATTTAAGGGTTGAATCCCTCAAGACTGGTAGGTTTGTGTC
TGTTGGGTGTGTCATGAGGGATGCCCTTAAACACTACCTGCAGGAGGTTTACCTGAGAGAGAAATACCTC
CAGCAGGCAGAGGACAATAAGAAGGAGTTGATAAGATGAGTGGCAACCACAACCACCCACCCCACAGAAC
CACCCCTATAGAGGTGATGTGCAATCCACCCACAAAGGAGGTGAACTACAATGAATAGTATGTCAAAGAA
GGAATATAAACATTTTGAGCGATCAATAACCCTACACATTAAACACGCTGATTTTGAATTAGTAGGCCAG
AAATACAGGGGCAGAGACCTCTACGAGTACTTGTTCATCAAGGGGAGTAAACCAATCCACACAGCCACAG
GTAAAACCAGCAACCTCTACGAGATCATATCAGAGGATAAAGGCCCTGATGAAGCCCTCAAAATCATAGG
GGACACATTCACAGAGGATGATATAAACATCCTCCTCAGGGGAGGGTTCCATGATGATAACAAGACCCCT
GAGGGTGTCCTCGAGTTAATCCAGCACATCCTCCTCGCAGGTGAGGTGCTCCACCCAGGAGGGGATGTTA
TTGAACCCCAATCATTCAAGGACTACCCTGAGAAGATACAAGCCTACGCTGACCAGTTAATCAATGATGA
CAGCATCGACATCCTCGAATCCATCACCAGAGTCATAGGGGAGGCCCATTATGGTGATGAGAAGGCCGTG
AAATTACTCCTATTATCCATCGGCACCCTATTCCTCAGGGACACCCCACCAGTCCACCAGGCACTGAGGG
GCTCCACAGGTTCAGGTAAAACAGACCTTGTATTGAAGACAGTACTCGCAGTCCCAGAGAGGTATGTGCA
CATCCTCAGATCAGCATCACCTAAATACTTATTCTACGCATCAGAGACTGGCATCCTCCGTGAAGACTAC
AATATCTTCGTATTTGATGATATTGAGTTGAATGATGAGATCATAGCGATCTCCAAGACCATCACAGATA
ACATCCTCCCAGAGAAGGAACACCACACCGTGAAGGATCAGGAGGCCCTGAAACTGGAGATCCCAGGTGA
GGGCCTGGCGATATTCACAAGGGCGAGGGACATCCATGATAATGAACTCAATGACAGGCTACTCTACAAT
AACCCAGTGGAGGATGAGGATCACAGCAGATTTGTGAAGGAGAAGATCAAAGAGGAGGCCATCTCAGGGT
CAGTGATGGATGATAAGAGGATCATGGAGGCCTACGAGGTCATCAGGGCTGTCTATGAGCGATTGATAGA
GGGTGATGTCAGGGTTTACAACCCCTACCTCCACCTACTCGACCTGAGAGGGTATAGTAACAGGGACATC
AAGCACATAGTTGGACTTGTGAAGGCCGTGACATGGTACAGGCAACATAAAAGGAGGAGGGAGGGGAGTT
ATGTCCGTGAAGGTGGCCATGACATTATCATCGGCACTGAGGATGACCTGAGGGATGCATTGGAGTTGTG
GATGTCCATAGACACCCTCCAAAGGTATAAGTTGGACAGGAAACAGGAGAAATTCCTCAAATCCCTACCA
GAATACTCTGATGAGTTATATAAACAGCATACTAATTCAATCTTTTGGGATGATCCTGAACTTCCAACTT
ATAGTGGTCTCGCTGAGAGGCTTGGGTTGAGTAAATCAACAATATATCGGTGGGTTAATGGGAGGCATGA
GAAAGACAGAGACATCGAGGGCTTAAAGGATAAGGGGAATAAGGGTCTTGTCATTATCAAACCACTGGAA
CCTGAGAATCCTAAATCACCCTCATTGATATACCGCAAACCAGGTATTGTTGGGAAACACCTCCAACTCA
AAAATGGCGGAGAAGCCTCAGAATCTGGATTTACCCTGTTCCCCAGTGTTGACATGGACTTGGGAACAGC
GGAAAATGCTCGGATTTGGAAAAAAACCATATTCCATAGTATGGTTTTAGGTGTTTCCCAAATTCAAAGT
AACATACAAGACAATTTAATACAAGAATGGCTTGATAATAATACTAATCCCATGGAGACACATGAGGATG
TTGTTGAATTCATTGTCGATGTCAGGGCCTTCATCCATGACAACCTGCAGACACCTCCTGATGTGACCTG
CAACCCAGTATATACCATACTGGGAAATGGGAAACACCCCCTGGAAACAGGTGGAGAATCCTCCAATCAC
GGAGATAAGCATGATTTGGTGTTGACCAGGGCCGGGTCAATAGTGGGGAATAGGGTAAACAGTGAAAATA
AGGGCTCTGAGCCCTCCGATGAAATGACATGTTTCCCCCAAAAAAATTATTACTCTGGTGTGGGTGGTGA
TCTGCAGGCTGAGTACACTGATGCAATGGCACGGGGTGATGACTCGATGATAGGTGAACTTGAGGCGAGG
ATCCCACCAGACACACCTGAGAACCTTGAGGAGAGGAGGGTCACCCTGAAAAAGAAACTCAAGGATAAGA
GTATCAGTGCCGGGGAGAAGATGGAACTCCTCAAGGAACTGGGAGGGGTGCTCTCAACTCTAATGAGGAA
ACCAGTGGATAATGAGAGGATTGTCGAGTATGCGAAGGAATTGGGTGAGGTTCGGCGGGAGATAGAGGAT
ATGCAGGGGGGGTGATCCATTATGCCCCTCTCCTTAGCAACTTCAAACCGTGTCCCTGAGGCTTGGAGGG
ATCTGATCATATCGGCTATGAGTAACCTCGCACCCCTCGGGAGGGATCCGAATACAAAGGAATTCACAGA
TGAACTCCACCACCTCTCGGGGGAAGATATGGGGACTGTGATGGAAATCCTGGGGATTGCAGTGGCTGAG
GGGTTCCTGGAATACGATGATCATTACAGGCTCATCCTCGGCCCTGCAGGTGAGGAGTATGTTCGGCTGT
CATCACGGGTTAAGGTTGAGGAGACAAGGAGATTGACACTTCGAAGGGCCCTCAGGAGATTCAGGGATAA
AAGGAGGGCCTGCAGGCACCTGTCCCTTGGGGATAAGGCCCTTTATGATTACTATTACCATGGTGGCCTG
TGAATTATAATTCAATGTCCTTGTTGGGTGGAATGTGGAAGTCAACAAAACCCTCAAGATCCAAATCACC
AAAGCCTTCAAGTAACCCCTTAAGGTCTTCAGGTTTGAACTCTGGGATGTCATCAAGGTTAAACTCTAAG
AGTTCCTTAAGGTCGGGGCATTCAAGGTCATCAAATACTGGGAGGTCTTCAAGGCAAAAGTCTATTAGTG
GTTCATTAGGGTCAAATCCTATTAGTTCTTCCAGGTTGAACTCTAAAACCCTGTTATCATCAATCTTCAT
GTGTAAATATCTATATCCTCCATGGATTAATAATTTTGGGAATTTTGGGAGGGTTGAACCACCACCCTTG
ATAGAAAAAAATCTAAAAAAATCTAAAAAAATCAAAATAAAAATTCACCCCTGGACTGGGTTCCCCTATA
ATCAAGTCCTGTCTGAGAAAGCAAAAAAATACAAGAAAATCCGTGGATGACTCCATTATGAATCTATTTT
GAATCCATTGCGTTGCGCTGCGATCGCGGTCATATGGATACAGCGGCCGCGGTCATAGCTGTTTCCTGAT
AAAAAAATTGTAGATAAAACTATTTTATAAAATTTATCTACAATTTTTTTATCCTGCAGGGGGCCCGATC
GGTCTTGCCTTGCTCGTCGGTGATGTACTTCACCAGCTCCGCGAAGTCGCTCTTCTTGATGGAGCGCATG
GGGACGTGCTTGGCAATCACGCGCACCCCCCGGCCGTTTTAGCGGCTAAAAAAGTCATGGCTCTGCCCTC
GGGCGGACCACGCCCATCATGACCTTGCCAAGCTCGTCCTGCTTCTCTTCGATCTTCGCCAGCAGGGCGA
GGATCGTGGCATCACCGAACCGCGCCGTGCGCGGGTCGTCGGTGAGCCAGAGTTTCAGCAGGCCGCCCAG
GCGGCCCAGGTCGCCATTGATGCGGGCCAGCTCGCGGACGTGCTCATAGTCCACGACGCCCGTGATTTTG
TAGCCCTGGCCGACGGCCAGCAGGTAGGCCGACAGGCTCATGCCGGCCGCCGCCGCCTTTTCCTCAATCG
CTCTTCGTTCGTCTGGAAGGCAGTACACCTTGATAGGTGGGCTGCCCTTCCTGGTTGGCTTGGTTTCATC
AGCCATCCGCTTGCCCTCATCTGTTACGCCGGCGGTAGCCGGCCAGCCTCGCAGAGCAGGATTCCCGTTG
AGCACCGCCAGGTGCGAATAAGGGACAGTGAAGAAGGAACACCCGCTCGCGGGTGGGCCTACTTCACCTA
TCCTGCCCGGCTGACGCCGTTGGATACACCAAGGAAAGTCTACACGAACCCTTTGGCAAAATCCTGTATA
TCGTGCGAAAAAGGATGGATATACCGAAAAAATCGCTATAATGACCCCGAAGCAGGGGGCCCTGCGTATT
GGGCGCTCTTCCGCTTCCTCGCTCACTGACTCGCTGCGCTCGGTCGTTCGGCTGCGGCGAGCGGTATCAG
CTCACTCAAAGGCGGTAATACGGTTATCCACAGAATCAGGGGATAACGCAGGAAAGAACATGTGAGCAAA
AGGCCAGCAAAAGGCCAGGAACCGTAAAAAGGCCGCGTTGCTGGCGTTTTTCCATAGGCTCCGCCCCCCT
GACGAGCATCACAAAAATCGACGCTCAAGTCAGAGGTGGCGAAACCCGACAGGACTATAAAGATACCAGG
CGTTTCCCCCTGGAAGCTCCCTCGTGCGCTCTCCTGTTCCGACCCTGCCGCTTACCGGATACCTGTCCGC
CTTTCTCCCTTCGGGAAGCGTGGCGCTTTCTCATAGCTCACGCTGTAGGTATCTCAGTTCGGTGTAGGTC
GTTCGCTCCAAGCTGGGCTGTGTGCACGAACCCCCCGTTCAGCCCGACCGCTGCGCCTTATCCGGTAACT
ATCGTCTTGAGTCCAACCCGGTAAGACACGACTTATCGCCACTGGCAGCAGCCACTGGTAACAGGATTAG
CAGAGCGAGGTATGTAGGCGGTGCTACAGAGTTCTTGAAGTGGTGGCCTAACTACGGCTACACTAGAAGA
ACAGTATTTGGTATCTGCGCTCTGCTGAAGCCAGTTACCTTCGGAAAAAGAGTTGGTAGCTCTTGATCCG
GCAAACAAACCACCGCTGGTAGCGGTGGTTTTTTTGTTTGCAAGCAGCAGATTACGCGCAGAAAAAAAGG
ATCTCAAGAAGATCCTTTGATCTTTTCTACGGGGTCTGACGCTCAGTGGAACGAAAACTCACGTTAAGGG
ATTTTGGTCATGAGATTATCAAAAAGGAGTTTAAACTTAGGGTAACAAAAAACACCGTATTTCTACGATG
TTTTTGCTTAAATACTTGTTTTTAGTTACAGACAAACCTGAAGTTAACTATTTATCAATTCCTGCAATTC
GTTTACAAAACGGCAAATGTGAAATCCGTCACATACTGCGTGATGAACTTGAATTGCCAAAGGAAGTATA
ATTTTGTTATCTTCTTTATAATATTTCCCCATAGTAAAAATAGGAATCAAATAATCATATCCTTTCTGCA
AATTCAGATTAAAGCCATCGAAGGTTGACCACGGTATCATAGATACATTAAAAATGTTTTCCGGAGCATT
TGGCTTTCCTTCCATTCTATGATTGTTTCCATACCGTTGCGTATCACTTTCATAATCTGCTAAAAATGAT
TTAAAGTCAGACTTACACTCAGTCCAAAGGCTGGAAAATGTTTCAGTATCATTGTGAAATATTGTATAGC
TTGGTATCATCTCATCATATATCCCCAATTCACCATCTTGATTGATTGCCGTCCTAAACTCTGAATGGCG
GTTTACAATCATTGCAATATAATAAAGCATTGCAGGATATAGTTTCATTCCCTTTTCCTTTATTTGTGTG
ATATCCACTTTAACGGTCATGCTGTAGGTACAAGGTACACTTGCAAAGTAGTGGTCAAAATACTCTTTTC
TGTTCCAACTATTTTTATCAATTTTTTCAAATACCATCTAAGTTCCCTCTCAAATTCAAGTTTATCGCTC
TAATGAACAAAGATATTATACCACATTTTTGTGAATTTTTCAACTTGCCCACTGGCCGGCCGCCCATTTT
TTGAGTATTCTTTATATAGGGATATAGTAATAGATAATATCACGGTAACCACCGGCAGCAGGTGATGCAT
ATGGCTAAAATGAGAATATCACCGGAATTGAAAAAACTGATCGAAAAATACCGCTGCGTAAAAGATACGG
AAGGAATGTCTCCTGCTAAGGTATATAAGCTGGTGGGAGAAAATGAAAACCTATATTTAAAAATGACGGA
CAGCCGGTATAAAGGGACCACCTATGATGTGGAACGGGAAAAGGACATGATGCTATGGCTGGAAGGAAAG
CTGCCTGTTCCAAAGGTCCTGCACTTTGAACGGCATGATGGCTGGAGCAATCTGCTCATGAGTGAGGCCG
ATGGCGTCCTTTGCTCGGAAGAGTATGAAGATGAACAAAGCCCTGAAAAGATTATCGAGCTGTATGCGGA
GTGCATCAGGCTCTTTCACTCCATCGACATATCGGATTGTCCCTATACGAATAGCTTAGACAGCCGCTTA
GCCGAATTGGATTACTTACTGAATAACGATCTGGCCGATGTGGATTGCGAAAACTGGGAAGAAGACACTC
CATTTAAAGATCCGCGCGAGCTGTATGATTTTTTAAAGACGGAAAAGCCCGAAGAGGAACTTGTCTTTTC
CCACGGCGACCTGGGAGACAGCAACATCTTTGTGAAAGATGGCAAAGTAAGTGGCTTTATTGATCTTGGG
AGAAGCGGCAGGGCGGACAAGTGGTATGACATTGCCTTCTGCGTCCGGTCGATCAGGGAGGATATCGGGG
AAGAACAGTATGTCGAGCTATTTTTTGACTTACTGGGGATCAAGCCTGATTGGGAGAAAATAAAATATTA
TATTTTACTGGATGAATTGTTTTAGCGCCCGCCCCACGACCCGCAGCGCCCGACCGAAAGGAGCGCACGA
CCCCATGGCTCCGACCGAAGCCACCCGGGGCGGCCCCGCCGACCCCGCACCCGCCCCCGAGGCCCACCGC
GGGGGACACACCGAACACGCCGACCCTGCTGAACACGCGGCGCAGTTCGGTGCCCAGGAGCGGATCGGGA
ATTAATTCGAAGCTGCTGGTGAAAGAGACCCTATCTTACCTGCTAAAATCTAAGTTAATTACTAATTTAT
TATTAATTTATTATTAGATTGGGCAAAATAGTAAAAGAAAACTAAAGGAAACCTAATATGGTTTCCTTTT
TTTATATATTTTTAATTCACTGGGGGCAATTCTGTCAGGG
